Addgene plasmid #42465: AHCYL1A
Purpose: Bacterial expression for structure determination; may not be full ORF
Depositing lab: Nicola Burgess-Brown. Depositing organization: University of Oxford.
Backbone
  Vector backbone: pNIC-NHS
  Backbone manufacturer: SGC
  Vector type: Bacterial Expression
Growth in bacteria
  Bacterial resistance: Kanamycin, 50 μg/mL
  Growth temperature: 37°C
  Growth strain: Mach1 ;
  Copy number: High Copy
Gene/Insert
  Gene/Insert name: AHCYL1A (alt names: AHCYL1; gi|21361647; PDB:3MTG)
  Species: H. sapiens (human)
  Insert size (bp): 1441
  Mutation: See Comments
  Entrez Gene: AHCYL1 (a.k.a. DCAL, IRBIT, PPP1R78, PRO0233, XPVKONA)
  Tag / fusion protein: His6-StrepII-TEV (N terminal on insert)
  Cloning method: Ligation Independent Cloning
  Sequencing primers: 5′ T7; 3′ T7-term
Terms and licenses: Academic/Nonprofit Terms; Industry Terms: Not Available to Industry
Depositor comments: http://www.thesgc.org/structures/3MTG/ Use BL21(DE3)-R3-pRARE2 strain for expression.
How to cite: AHCYL1A was a gift from Nicola Burgess-Brown (Addgene plasmid # 42465 ; http://n2t.net/addgene:42465 ; RRID:Addgene_42465)
