[The description below was written by a language model from this plasmid's Addgene catalogue record.]
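Description:
AHCYL1A is a bacterial expression plasmid built on the pNIC-NHS backbone from the Structural Genomics Consortium, designed to produce recombinant human AHCYL1 (adenosylhomocysteinase-like 1, also known as IRBIT or DCAL) in E. coli for structure determination. It is a high-copy plasmid selected with kanamycin. The record does not name the origin of replication, and no feature table is provided, so the backbone elements cannot be described in detail.

The insert is a fragment of about 1.4 kb from the human AHCYL1 gene, introduced by ligation-independent cloning. The record warns that it may not be the full open reading frame, which fits a construct whose boundaries were chosen to favour crystallisation. The mutation field only points to the depositor comments, which list no specific sequence changes. The protein carries an N-terminal His6-StrepII-TEV tag. The hexahistidine and Strep-tag II segments allow purification by immobilised metal affinity and Strep-Tactin chromatography, and the TEV protease site allows the tags to be removed afterwards.

The promoter is not stated explicitly. However, the T7 and T7-terminator sequencing primers and the recommended DE3-type expression host carrying a rare-codon tRNA plasmid point to a T7 RNA polymerase-driven expression cassette. The insert is linked to a deposited crystal structure of the protein. Typical uses are overexpression and purification of the AHCYL1 fragment for crystallography and for related biochemical or biophysical studies.
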