>Addgene plasmid #42465 | AHCYL1A | depositor partial sequence | sequence record 57297 | AHCYL1A sequence 1441 bps
CATATGCACCATCATCATCATCATTCTTCTGGTTGGTCCCATCCGCAATTTGAAAAGGGTACCGAGAACC
TGTACTTCCAATCCATGGTTTCTCCCCGAGAGAAGCAGCAAACCAACTCCAAGGGCAGCAGCAATTTCTG
TGTGAAGAACATCAAGCAGGCAGAATTTGGACGCCGGGAGATTGAGATTGCAGAGCAAGACATGTCTGCT
CTGATTTCACTCAGGAAACGTGCTCAGGGGGAGAAGCCCTTGGCTGGTGCTAAAATAGTGGGCTGTACAC
ACATCACAGCCCAGACAGCGGTGTTGATTGAGACACTCTGTGCCCTGGGGGCTCAGTGCCGCTGGTCTGC
TTGTAACATCTACTCAACTCAGAATGAAGTAGCTGCAGCACTGGCTGAGGCTGGAGTTGCAGTGTTCGCT
TGGAAGGGCGAGTCAGAAGATGACTTCTGGTGGTGTATTGACCGCTGTGTGAACATGGATGGGTGGCAGG
CCAACATGATCCTGGATGATGGGGGAGACTTAACCCACTGGGTTTATAAGAAGTATCCAAACGTGTTTAA
GAAGATCCGAGGCATTGTGGAAGAGAGCGTGACTGGTGTTCACAGGCTGTATCAGCTCTCCAAAGCTGGG
AAGCTCTGTGTTCCGGCCATGAACGTCAATGATTCTGTTACCAAACAGAAGTTTGATAACTTGTACTGCT
GCCGAGAATCCATTTTGGATGGCCTGAAGAGGACCACAGATGTGATGTTTGGTGGGAAACAAGTGGTGGT
GTGTGGCTATGGTGAGGTAGGCAAGGGCTGCTGTGCTGCTCTCAAAGCTCTTGGAGCAATTGTCTACATT
ACCGAAATCGACCCCATCTGTGCTCTGCAGGCCTGCATGGATGGGTTCAGGGTGGTAAAGCTAAATGAAG
TCATCCGGCAAGTCGATGTCGTAATAACTTGCACAGGAAATAAGAATGTAGTGACACGGGAGCACTTGGA
TCGCATGAAAAACAGTTGTATCGTATGCAATATGGGCCACTCCAACACAGAAATCGATGTGACCAGCCTC
CGCACTCCGGAGCTGACGTGGGAGCGAGTACGTTCTCAGGTGGACCATGTCATCTGGCCAGATGGCAAAC
GAGTTGTCCTCCTGGCAGAGGGTCGTCTACTCAATTTGAGCTGCTCCACAGTTCCCACCTTTGTTCTGTC
CATCACAGCCACAACACAGGCTTTGGCACTGATAGAACTCTATAATGCACCCGAGGGGCGATACAAGCAG
GATGTGTACTTGCTTCCTAAGAAAATGGATGAATACGTTGCCAGCTTGCATCTGCCATCATTTGATGCCC
ACCTTACAGAGCTGACAGATGACCAAGCAAAATATCTGGGACTCAACAAAAATGGGCCATTCAAACCTAA
TTATTACAGATACTGACAGTAAAGGTGGATACGGATCCGAA
