>Addgene plasmid #42465 | AHCYL1A | addgene partial sequence | sequence record 59892 | T7 5'-TAATACGACTCACTATAGGG-3'
ATTCCCCTCTAGAAATAATTTTGTTTAACTTTAAGAAGGAGATATACATATGCACCATCATCATCATCAT
TCTTCTGGTTGGTCCCATCCGCAATTTGAAAAGGGTACCGAGAACCTGTACTTCCAATCCATGGTTTCTC
CCCGAGAGAAGCAGCAAACCAACTCCAAGGGCAGCAGCAATTTCTGTGTGAAGAACATCAAGCAGGCAGA
ATTTGGACGCCGGGAGATTGAGATTGCAGAGCAAGACATGTCTGCTCTGATTTCACTCAGGAAACGTGCT
CAGGGGGAGAAGCCCTTGGCTGGTGCTAAAATAGTGGGCTGTACACACATCACAGCCCAGACAGCGGTGT
TGATTGAGACACTCTGTGCCCTGGGGGCTCAGTGCCGCTGGTCTGCTTGTAACATCTACTCAACTCAGAA
TGAAGTAGCTGCAGCACTGGCTGAGGCTGGAGTTGCAGTGTTCGCTTGGAAGGGCGAGTCAGAAGATGAC
TTCTGGTGGTGTATTGACCGCTGTGTGAACATGGATGGGTGGCAGGCCAACATGATCCTGGATGATGGGG
GAGACTTAACCCACTGGGTTTATAAGAAGTATCCAAACGTGTTTAAGAAGATCCGAGGCATTGTGGAAGA
GAGCGTGACTGGTGTTCACAGGCTGTATCAGCTCTCCAAAGCTGGGAAGCTCTGTGTTCCGGCCATGAAC
GTCAATGATTCTGTTACCAAACAGAAGTTTGATAACTTGTACTGCTGCCGAGAATCCATTTTGGATGGCC
TGAAGAGGACCACAGATGTGATGTTTGGTGGGAAACAAGTGGTGGTGTGTGGCTATGGTGAGGTAGGCAA
GGGCTGCTGTGCTGCTCTCAAAGCTCTTGGAGCAATTGTCTACATTACCGAAATCGACCCCATCTGTGCT
CTGCAGGCCTG
